Addgene plasmid #221477: pDONR223_NKX2-1_HD_160-223AA
Purpose: Gateway cloning of NKX2-1 N-terminal and C-terminal truncation (homeodomain only) mutation overexpression
Depositing lab: Matthew Meyerson. Depositing organization: Broad Institute. Publication: Dosage amplification dictates oncogenic regulation by the NKX2-1 lineage factor in lung adenocarcinoma. Pulice JL, Meyerson M. bioRxiv [Preprint]. 2023 Oct 27:2023.10.26.563996. doi: 10.1101/2023.10.26.563996. PubMed 37994369.
Backbone
  Vector backbone: pDONR223
  Backbone manufacturer: Invitrogen
  Backbone size w/o insert (bp): 5005
  Vector type: Gateway Donor Vector
Growth in bacteria
  Bacterial resistance: Spectinomycin, 50 μg/mL
  Growth temperature: 37°C
  Growth strain: DH5alpha
  Copy number: High Copy
Gene/Insert
  Gene/Insert name: NKX2-1
  Species: H. sapiens (human)
  Insert size (bp): 195
  Mutation: Deletion of 1-159AA N-terminal and 224-371AA C-terminal domains
  Entrez Gene: NKX2-1 (a.k.a. BCH, BHC, NK-2, NKX2.1, NKX2A, NMTC1, T/EBP, TEBP, TITF1, TTF-1, TTF1)
  Cloning method: Gibson Cloning
  Sequencing primers: 5′ M13pUC-fwd; 3′ M13rev
Resource information
  A portion of this plasmid was derived from a plasmid made by: Mammalian Gene Collection (pOTB7-NKX2-1)
Terms and licenses: Academic/Nonprofit Terms; Industry Terms: Not Available to Industry
Depositor comments: Cloning based on backbone of 371AA short isoform of NKX2-1 ORF
How to cite: pDONR223_NKX2-1_HD_160-223AA was a gift from Matthew Meyerson (Addgene plasmid # 221477 ; http://n2t.net/addgene:221477 ; RRID:Addgene_221477)
