[The description below was written by a language model from this plasmid's Addgene catalogue record and pLannotate feature annotations shown in this document.]
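Description:
pDONR223_NKX2-1_HD_160-223AA is a Gateway entry-type clone built on the pDONR223 backbone and carrying a minimal fragment of the human transcription factor NKX2-1 (also known as TTF-1/TITF1). It is propagated in E. coli from a high-copy ColE1/pUC-type origin and selected through an aadA aminoglycoside adenylyltransferase gene, which confers spectinomycin (and streptomycin) resistance. This gene sits downstream of a fragment of the class 1 integron Pc promoter and a short gentamicin acetyltransferase remnant. The sequenced plasmid is about 3 kb, smaller than the listed size of the empty donor vector. That difference would be expected if the insert replaced the donor vector's counter-selection cassette, although the record does not say so.

The insert is a 195 bp open reading frame encoding residues 160–223 of the 371-amino-acid short isoform of NKX2-1. It therefore retains only the homeodomain, with the N-terminal region (1–159) and the C-terminal region (224–371) deleted. It was assembled by Gibson cloning from a Mammalian Gene Collection NKX2-1 template. The automated annotation matches this coding fragment to the guinea pig TITF1 orthologue, presumably because the homeodomain is highly conserved, but the catalogue entry states a human origin. The ORF is flanked on both sides by attL-type Gateway recombination sites, which allow LR Clonase transfer into attR-containing destination vectors. rrnB T1 and T2 terminators lie upstream of the cassette and a T7 promoter lies just outside the downstream att site. Small lacI and lacZα fragments are backbone remnants.

No eukaryotic promoter or tag is annotated, so expression depends on the destination vector chosen. The stated purpose is Gateway cloning for overexpression of this homeodomain-only truncation mutant of NKX2-1, and the associated study concerns NKX2-1 as a lineage factor in lung adenocarcinoma.
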