Features (pLannotate 1.2.2; 12 found; start..end, strand, type, name):
      2..97      +  protein_bind   attL3: mutant version of attL; recombination site for the Gateway® LR reaction LR Clonase™
    109..297     +  CDS            TITF1 (fragment): TITF1_CAVPO - Also known as TTF1. Experimental evidence at transcript level: Swiss-Prot protein existence level 2. Transcription factor that binds and activates the promoter of thyroid specific genes such as thyroglobulin, thyroperoxidase, and thyrotropin receptor. Crucial in the maintenance of the thyroid differentiation phenotype. May play a role in lung development and surfactant homeostasis (By similarity). From Cavia porcellus (Guinea pig).
    302..397     -  protein_bind   attL3: mutant version of attL; recombination site for the Gateway® LR reaction LR Clonase™
    416..434     -  promoter       T7 promoter: promoter for bacteriophage T7 RNA polymerase
    624..647     +  promoter       Pc promoter (fragment): intI1 (promoter lies within the coding sequence); class 1 integron promoter
    823..879     +  CDS            GmR (fragment): gentamycin acetyltransferase; aacC1; confers resistance to gentamycin
    886..1677    +  CDS            SmR: aminoglycoside adenylyltransferase (Murphy, 1985); aadA; confers resistance to spectinomycin and streptomycin
   1770..2358    +  rep_origin     ori: high-copy-number ColE1/pMB1/pBR322/pUC origin of replication
   2541..2633    +  CDS            lacI (fragment): lac repressor; lacI; The lac repressor binds to the lac operator to inhibit transcription in E. coli. This inhibition can be relieved by adding lactose or isopropyl-β-D-thiogalactopyranoside (IPTG).
   2688..2715    -  terminator     rrnB T2 terminator: transcription terminator T2 from the E. coli rrnB gene
   2847..2890    +  terminator     rrnB T1 terminator: Escherichia coli rrnB; transcription terminator T1 from the E. coli rrnB gene
   2937..2973    -  CDS            lacZα (fragment): LacZα fragment of β-galactosidase; lacZ fragment
>Addgene plasmid #221477 | pDONR223_NKX2-1_HD_160-223AA | addgene full sequence | sequence record 437811 | Addgene NGS Result
CAAATAATGATTTTATTTTGACTGATAGTGACCTGTTCGTTGCAACAAATTGATGAGCAATGCTTTTTTA
TAATGCCAACTTTGTACAAAAAAGTTGGCACCATGCCGCGCAGGAAGCGCCGGGTGCTCTTCTCGCAGGC
GCAGGTGTACGAGCTGGAGCGACGCTTCAAGCAACAGAAGTACCTGTCGGCGCCGGAGCGCGAGCACCTG
GCCAGCATGATCCACCTGACGCCCACGCAGGTCAAGATCTGGTTCCAGAACCACCGCTACAAAATGAAGC
GCCAGGCCAAGGACAAGTTGCCAACTTTCTTGTACAAAGTTGGCATTATAAGAAAGCATTGCTTATCAAT
TTGTTGCAACGAACAGGTCACTATCAGTCAAAATAAAATCATTATTTGCCATCCAGCTGATATCCCCTAT
AGTGAGTCGTATTACATGGTCATAGCTGTTTCCTGGCAGCTCTGGCCCGTGTCTCAAAATCTCTGATGTT
ACATTGCACAAGATAAAAATATATCATCATGCCTCCTCTAGACCAGCCAGGACAGAAATGCCTCGACTTC
GCTGCTACCCAAGGTTGCCGGGTGACGCACACCGTGGAAACGGATGAAGGCACGAACCCAGTGGACATAA
GCCTGTTCGGTTCGTAAGCTGTAATGCAAGTAGCGTATGCGCTCACGCAACTGGTCCAGAACCTTGACCG
AACGCAGCGGTGGTAACGGCGCAGTGGCGGTTTTCATGGCTTGTTATGACTGTTTTTTTGGGGTACAGTC
TATGCCTCGGGCATCCAAGCAGCAAGCGCGTTACGCCGTGGGTCGATGTTTGATGTTATGGAGCAGCAAC
GATGTTACGCAGCAGGGCAGTCGCCCTAAAACAAAGTTAAACATTATGAGGGAAGCGGTGATCGCCGAAG
TATCGACTCAACTATCAGAGGTAGTTGGCGTCATCGAGCGCCATCTCGAACCGACGTTGCTGGCCGTACA
TTTGTACGGCTCCGCAGTGGATGGCGGCCTGAAGCCACACAGTGATATTGATTTGCTGGTTACGGTGACC
GTAAGGCTTGATGAAACAACGCGGCGAGCTTTGATCAACGACCTTTTGGAAACTTCGGCTTCCCCTGGAG
AGAGCGAGATTCTCCGCGCTGTAGAAGTCACCATTGTTGTGCACGACGACATCATTCCGTGGCGTTATCC
AGCTAAGCGCGAACTGCAATTTGGAGAATGGCAGCGCAATGACATTCTTGCAGGTATCTTCGAGCCAGCC
ACGATCGACATTGATCTGGCTATCTTGCTGACAAAAGCAAGAGAACATAGCGTTGCCTTGGTAGGTCCAG
CGGCGGAGGAACTCTTTGATCCGGTTCCTGAACAGGATCTATTTGAGGCGCTAAATGAAACCTTAACGCT
ATGGAACTCGCCGCCCGACTGGGCTGGCGATGAGCGAAATGTAGTGCTTACGTTGTCCCGCATTTGGTAC
AGCGCAGTAACCGGCAAAATCGCGCCGAAGGATGTCGCTGCCGACTGGGCAATGGAGCGCCTGCCGGCCC
AGTATCAGCCCGTCATACTTGAAGCTAGACAGGCTTATCTTGGACAAGAAGAAGATCGCTTGGCCTCGCG
CGCAGATCAGTTGGAAGAATTTGTCCACTACGTGAAAGGCGAGATCACCAAGGTAGTCGGCAAATAACCC
TCGAGCCACCCATGACCAAAATCCCTTAACGTGAGTTACGCGTCGTTCCACTGAGCGTCAGACCCCGTAG
AAAAGATCAAAGGATCTTCTTGAGATCCTTTTTTTCTGCGCGTAATCTGCTGCTTGCAAACAAAAAAACC
ACCGCTACCAGCGGTGGTTTGTTTGCCGGATCAAGAGCTACCAACTCTTTTTCCGAAGGTAACTGGCTTC
AGCAGAGCGCAGATACCAAATACTGTTCTTCTAGTGTAGCCGTAGTTAGGCCACCACTTCAAGAACTCTG
TAGCACCGCCTACATACCTCGCTCTGCTAATCCTGTTACCAGTGGCTGCTGCCAGTGGCGATAAGTCGTG
TCTTACCGGGTTGGACTCAAGACGATAGTTACCGGATAAGGCGCAGCGGTCGGGCTGAACGGGGGGTTCG
TGCACACAGCCCAGCTTGGAGCGAACGACCTACACCGAACTGAGATACCTACAGCGTGAGCTATGAGAAA
GCGCCACGCTTCCCGAAGGGAGAAAGGCGGACAGGTATCCGGTAAGCGGCAGGGTCGGAACAGGAGAGCG
CACGAGGGAGCTTCCAGGGGGAAACGCCTGGTATCTTTATAGTCCTGTCGGGTTTCGCCACCTCTGACTT
GAGCGTCGATTTTTGTGATGCTCGTCAGGGGGGCGGAGCCTATGGAAAAACGCCAGCAACGCGGCCTTTT
TACGGTTCCTGGCCTTTTGCTGGCCTTTTGCTCACATGTTCTTTCCTGCGTTATCCCCTGATTCTGTGGA
TAACCGTATTACCGCCTTTGAGTGAGCTGATACCGCTCGCCGCAGCCGAACGACCGAGCGCAGCGAGTCA
GTGAGCGAGGAAGCGGAAGAGCGCCCAATACGCAAACCGCCTCTCCCCGCGCGTTGGCCGATTCATTAAT
GCAGCTGGCACGACAGGTTTCCCGACTGGAAAGCGGGCAGTGAGCGCAACGCAATTAATACGCGTACCGC
TAGCCAGGAAGAGTTTGTAGAAACGCAAAAAGGCCATCCGTCAGGATGGCCTTCTGCTTAGTTTGATGCC
TGGCAGTTTATGGCGGGCGTCCTGCCCGCCACCCTCCGGGCCGTTGCTTCACAACGTTCAAATCCGCTCC
CGGCGGATTTGTCCTACTCAGGAGAGCGTTCACCGACAAACAACAGATAAAACGAAAGGCCCAGTCTTCC
GACTGAGCCTTTCGTTTTATTTGATGCCTGGCAGTTCCCTACTCTCGCGTTAACGCTAGCATGGATGTTT
TCCCAGTCACGACGTTGTAAAACGACGGCCAGTCTTAAGCTCGGGCCC
